Addgene plasmid #103372: LSB-hsa-miR-23a-5p
Purpose: Used to sense miRNA activity using fluorescence based tools. hsa-miR-23a-5p target in 3' UTR of of mKate. miRNA activity can be measured by the repression of mKate2 relative to EBFP2 fluorescent proteins . Plasmid is inherently unstable; please see Depositor Comments
Depositing lab: Ron Weiss. Depositing organization: Massachusetts Institute of Technology. Publication: A mixed antagonistic/synergistic miRNA repression model enables accurate predictions of multi-input miRNA sensor activity. Gam JJ, Babb J, Weiss R. Nat Commun. 2018 Jun 22;9(1):2430. doi: 10.1038/s41467-018-04575-0. PubMed 29934631.
Backbone
  Vector backbone: Low Sensor Backbone (LSB)
  Vector type: Mammalian Expression, Synthetic Biology
Growth in bacteria
  Bacterial resistance: Ampicillin and Kanamycin, 100 & 50 μg/mL
  Growth temperature: 30°C
  Growth strain: NEB Stable
  Copy number: High Copy
Gene/Insert
  Gene/Insert name: hsa-miR-23a-5p target
  Species: H. sapiens (human)
  Entrez Gene: MIR23A (a.k.a. MIRN23A, hsa-mir-23a, miRNA23A, mir-23a)
  Promoter: EF-1a
  Cloning method: Gibson Cloning
Terms and licenses: Academic/Nonprofit Terms; Industry Terms: Not Available to Industry
Depositor comments: Please note that this plasmid is inherently unstable due to a repeating poly A element. We recommend performing a diagnostic digest on multiple colonies upon receipt. The depositors would like to note the presence of several discrepancies between the depositor sequence and physical plasmid sequence. In particular, the sequences upstream and downstream of the puromycin coding region have 10 bp insertions which do not affect the ability to perform puromycin selection. The sequences for those regions within the physical plasmids are as follows: Upstream of Puro: GAATTCGACCGCCTGTCTCAAGGTGCCACC; Downstream of Puro: GCTTTGAGACTACGCGTGAATTCACTCCTC.
How to cite: LSB-hsa-miR-23a-5p was a gift from Ron Weiss (Addgene plasmid # 103372 ; http://n2t.net/addgene:103372 ; RRID:Addgene_103372)
