[The description below was written by a language model from this plasmid's Addgene catalogue record and pLannotate feature annotations shown in this document.]
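Description:
LSB-hsa-miR-23a-5p is a mammalian expression plasmid of about 11 kb, built on the Low Sensor Backbone (LSB) for synthetic-biology work, that reports the activity of the human microRNA miR-23a-5p by ratiometric fluorescence. It is propagated in E. coli from a high-copy ColE1/pUC-type origin and carries both a β-lactamase gene and an aminoglycoside phosphotransferase gene, so it is selected on ampicillin plus kanamycin. A puromycin N-acetyltransferase coding sequence followed by a rabbit β-globin polyadenylation signal allows drug selection in mammalian cells, although the feature table does not annotate a promoter directly upstream of it.

The payload consists of two parallel transcription units. Each is driven by the human EF-1α core promoter with its intron A, flanked by residual Gateway attB4/attB1/attB2 sites, and terminated by a β-globin poly(A) signal. The first unit encodes the red fluorescent protein mKate2, with the hsa-miR-23a-5p target placed in its 3' UTR according to the catalogue entry. The target site itself is not annotated, but there is an unannotated gap between attB2 and the β-globin region where it would be expected to lie. The second unit encodes the blue protein EBFP2 with no miRNA target and serves as an internal reference for plasmid dosage and expression. When miR-23a-5p is active in a transfected cell, mKate2 output falls relative to EBFP2, giving a quantitative readout of miRNA-mediated repression.

The depositor notes that the repeated poly(A) elements make the plasmid inherently unstable. The physical plasmid also differs slightly from the deposited sequence, including 10 bp insertions on either side of the puromycin coding region that do not impair selection.
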