Features (pLannotate 1.2.2; 28 found; start..end, strand, type, name):
     87..675     -  rep_origin     ori: high-copy-number ColE1/pMB1/pBR322/pUC origin of replication
    846..1706    -  CDS            AmpR: β-lactamase; bla; confers resistance to ampicillin, carbenicillin, and related antibiotics
   1707..1778    -  promoter       AmpR promoter: bla
   1857..2456    +  CDS            PuroR: puromycin N-acetyltransferase; pac from Streptomyces alboniger; confers resistance to puromycin
   2461..2541    +  CDS            HBB (fragment): HBB_PONPY - Experimental evidence at transcript level: Swiss-Prot protein existence level 2. Involved in oxygen transport from the lung to the various peripheral tissues. From Pongo pygmaeus (Bornean orangutan).
   2612..2667    +  polyA_signal   β-globin poly(A) signal: rabbit β-globin polyadenylation signal (Gil and Proudfoot, 1987)
   3646..3666    +  protein_bind   attB4: mutant version of attB; core recombination site for the Gateway® BP reaction BP Clonase™
   3734..3945    +  promoter       EF-1α core promoter: core promoter for human elongation factor EF-1α
   3946..4884    +  intron         EF-1α intron A: intron upstream of the start codon of human EF-1α
   4911..4931    +  protein_bind   attB1: mutant version of attB; core recombination site for the Gateway® BP reaction BP Clonase™
   4951..5646    +  CDS            mKate2: mKate2 is a basic (constitutively fluorescent) red fluorescent protein published in 2009, derived from Entacmaea quadricolor. It is reported to be a rapidly-maturing monomer with moderate acid sensitivity.
   5666..5690    -  protein_bind   attB2: mutant version of attB; recombination site for the Gateway® BP reaction BP Clonase™
   5834..5908    +  CDS            HBB (fragment): HBB_PONPY - Experimental evidence at transcript level: Swiss-Prot protein existence level 2. Involved in oxygen transport from the lung to the various peripheral tissues. From Pongo pygmaeus (Bornean orangutan).
   5979..6034    +  polyA_signal   β-globin poly(A) signal: rabbit β-globin polyadenylation signal (Gil and Proudfoot, 1987)
   6418..6443    +  misc_feature   SA: splice acceptor site
   7115..7135    +  protein_bind   attB4: mutant version of attB; core recombination site for the Gateway® BP reaction BP Clonase™
   7203..7414    +  promoter       EF-1α core promoter: core promoter for human elongation factor EF-1α
   7415..8353    +  intron         EF-1α intron A: intron upstream of the start codon of human EF-1α
   8380..8400    +  protein_bind   attB1: mutant version of attB; core recombination site for the Gateway® BP reaction BP Clonase™
   8411..9127    +  CDS            EBFP2: EBFP2 is a basic (constitutively fluorescent) blue fluorescent protein published in 2007, derived from Aequorea victoria. It is reported to be a rapidly-maturing monomer with moderate acid sensitivity.
   9135..9159    -  protein_bind   attB2: mutant version of attB; recombination site for the Gateway® BP reaction BP Clonase™
   9163..9243    +  CDS            HBB (fragment): HBB_PONPY - Experimental evidence at transcript level: Swiss-Prot protein existence level 2. Involved in oxygen transport from the lung to the various peripheral tissues. From Pongo pygmaeus (Bornean orangutan).
   9314..9369    +  polyA_signal   β-globin poly(A) signal: rabbit β-globin polyadenylation signal (Gil and Proudfoot, 1987)
   9752..9774    -  protein_bind   lac operator (fragment): The lac repressor binds to the lac operator to inhibit transcription in E. coli. This inhibition can be relieved by adding lactose or isopropyl-β-D-thiogalactopyranoside (IPTG). lac repressor encoded by lacI
   9778..9808    -  promoter       lac promoter: promoter for the E. coli lac operon
   9823..9844    -  protein_bind   CAP binding site: CAP binding activates transcription in the presence of cAMP. E. coli catabolite activator protein
   9857..9896    -  CDS            lacI (fragment): lac repressor; lacI; The lac repressor binds to the lac operator to inhibit transcription in E. coli. This inhibition can be relieved by adding lactose or isopropyl-β-D-thiogalactopyranoside (IPTG).
  10069..10878   +  CDS            KanR: aminoglycoside phosphotransferase; aph(3')-Ia; confers resistance to kanamycin in bacteria or G418 (Geneticin®) in eukaryotes
>Addgene plasmid #103372 | LSB-hsa-miR-23a-5p | depositor full sequence | sequence record 195793 | Full Sequence
AATTGAGGGGATAACGCAGGAAAGAACATGTGAGCAAAAGGCCAGCAAAAGGCCAGGAACCGTAAAAAGG
CCGCGTTGCTGGCGTTTTTCCATAGGCTCCGCCCCCCTGACGAGCATCACAAAAATCGACGCTCAAGTCA
GAGGTGGCGAAACCCGACAGGACTATAAAGATACCAGGCGTTTCCCCCTGGAAGCTCCCTCGTGCGCTCT
CCTGTTCCGACCCTGCCGCTTACCGGATACCTGTCCGCCTTTCTCCCTTCGGGAAGCGTGGCGCTTTCTC
ATAGCTCACGCTGTAGGTATCTCAGTTCGGTGTAGGTCGTTCGCTCCAAGCTGGGCTGTGTGCACGAACC
CCCCGTTCAGCCCGACCGCTGCGCCTTATCCGGTAACTATCGTCTTGAGTCCAACCCGGTAAGACACGAC
TTATCGCCACTGGCAGCAGCCACTGGTAACAGGATTAGCAGAGCGAGGTATGTAGGCGGTGCTACAGAGT
TCTTGAAGTGGTGGCCTAACTACGGCTACACTAGAAGAACAGTATTTGGTATCTGCGCTCTGCTGAAGCC
AGTTACCTTCGGAAAAAGAGTTGGTAGCTCTTGATCCGGCAAACAAACCACCGCTGGTAGCGGTGGTTTT
TTTGTTTGCAAGCAGCAGATTACGCGCAGAAAAAAAGGATCTCAAGAAGATCCTTTGATCTTTTCTACGG
GGTCTGACGCTCAGTGGAACGAAAACTCACGTTAAGGGATTTTGGTCATGAGATTATCAAAAAGGATCTT
CACCTAGATCCTTTTAAATTAAAAATGAAGTTTTAAATCAATCTAAAGTATATATGAGTAAACTTGGTCT
GACAGTTACCAATGCTTAATCAGTGAGGCACCTATCTCAGCGATCTGTCTATTTCGTTCATCCATAGTTG
CCTGACTCCCCGTCGTGTAGATAACTACGATACGGGAGGGCTTACCATCTGGCCCCAGTGCTGCAATGAT
ACCGCGAGAACCACGCTCACCGGCTCCAGATTTATCAGCAATAAACCAGCCAGCCGGAAGGGCCGAGCGC
AGAAGTGGTCCTGCAACTTTATCCGCCTCCATCCAGTCTATTAATTGTTGCCGGGAAGCTAGAGTAAGTA
GTTCGCCAGTTAATAGTTTGCGCAACGTTGTTGCCATTGCTACAGGCATCGTGGTGTCACGCTCGTCGTT
TGGTATGGCTTCATTCAGCTCCGGTTCCCAACGATCAAGGCGAGTTACATGATCCCCCATGTTGTGCAAA
AAAGCGGTTAGCTCCTTCGGTCCTCCGATCGTTGTCAGAAGTAAGTTGGCCGCAGTGTTATCACTCATGG
TTATGGCAGCACTGCATAATTCTCTTACTGTCATGCCATCCGTAAGATGCTTTTCTGTGACTGGTGAGTA
CTCAACCAAGTCATTCTGAGAATAGTGTATGCGGCGACCGAGTTGCTCTTGCCCGGCGTCAATACGGGAT
AATACCGCGCCACATAGCAGAACTTTAAAAGTGCTCATCATTGGAAAACGTTCTTCGGGGCGAAAACTCT
CAAGGATCTTACCGCTGTTGAGATCCAGTTCGATGTAACCCACTCGTGCACCCAACTGATCTTCAGCATC
TTTTACTTTCACCAGCGTTTCTGGGTGAGCAAAAACAGGAAGGCAAAATGCCGCAAAAAAGGGAATAAGG
GCGACACGGAAATGTTGAATACTCATACTCTTCCTTTTTCAATATTATTGAAGCATTTATCAGGGTTATT
GTCTCATGAGCGGATACATATTTGAATGTAGCTCCGAATTTCTCGAGGGCTTGTCGACGACGGCGGTCTC
CGTCGTCAGGATCATGAATTCGACCCGCCTGCCACCATGACCGAGTACAAGCCCACGGTGCGCCTCGCCA
CCCGCGACGACGTCCCCCGGGCCGTACGCACCCTCGCCGCCGCGTTCGCCGACTACCCCGCCACGCGCCA
CACCGTCGACCCGGACCGCCACATCGAGCGGGTCACCGAGCTGCAAGAACTCTTCCTCACGCGCGTCGGG
CTCGACATCGGCAAGGTGTGGGTCGCGGACGACGGCGCCGCGGTGGCGGTCTGGACCACGCCGGAGAGCG
TCGAAGCGGGGGCGGTGTTCGCCGAGATCGGCCCGCGCATGGCCGAGTTGAGCGGTTCCCGGCTGGCCGC
GCAGCAACAGATGGAAGGCCTCCTGGCGCCGCACCGGCCCAAGGAGCCCGCGTGGTTCCTGGCCACCGTC
GGCGTCTCGCCCGACCACCAGGGCAAGGGTCTGGGCAGCGCCGTCGTGCTCCCCGGAGTGGAGGCGGCCG
AGCGCGCCGGGGTGCCCGCCTTCCTGGAGACATCCGCGCCCCGCAACCTCCCCTTCTACGAGCGGCTCGG
CTTCACCGTCACCGCCGACGTCGAGGTGCCCGAAGGACCGCGCACCTGGTGCATGACCCGCAAGCCCGGT
GCCTGATACGCGTGAATTCACTCCTCAGGTGCAGGCTGCCTATCAGAAGGTGGTGGCTGGTGTGGCCAAT
GCCCTGGCTCACAAATACCACTGAGATCTTTTTCCCTCTGCCAAAAATTATGGGGACATCATGAAGCCCC
TTGAGCATCTGACTTCTGGCTAATAAAGGAAATTTATTTTCATTGCAATAGTGTGTTGGAATTTTTTGTG
TCTCTCACTCGGAAGGACATATGGGAGGGCAAATCATTTAAAACATCAGAATGAGTATTTGGTTTAGAGT
TTGGCAACATATGCCCATATGCTGGCTGCCATGAACAAAGGTTGGCTATAAAGAGGTCATCAGTATATGA
AACAGCCCCCTGCTGTCCATTCCTTATTCCATAGAAAAGCCTTGACTTGAGGTTAGATTTTTTTTATATT
TTGTTTTGTGTTATTTTTTTCTTTAACATCCCTAAAATTTTCCTTACATGTTTTACTAGCCAGATTTTTC
CTCCTCTCCTGACTACTCCCAGTCATAGCTGTCCCTCTTCTCTTATGGAGATCCCTCGACCTGCAGCCCA
AGCTTGAATTCTCTAGAATTACCCTGTTATCCCTATGCTTGGTTTACCGAGCTCTTATTGGTTTTCAAAC
TTCATTGACTGTGCCCAACGCGCCTGGGAGCTCACGGGGACAGCCCCCCCCCAAAGCCCCCAGGGATGTA
ATTACGTCCCTCCCCCGCTAGGGGGCAGCAGCGAGCCGCCCGGGGCTCCGCTCCGGTCCGGCGCTCCCCC
CGCATCCCCGAGCCGGCAGCGTGCGGGGACAGCCCGGGCACGGGGAAGGTGGCACGGGATCGCTTTCCTC
TGAACGCTTCTCGCTGCTCTTTGAGCCTGCAGACACCTGGGGGGATACGGGGAAAAAGCTAGGCTGAAAG
ACCGGTTCTTAGAATGACACGCGCCTGGGAGCTCACGGGGACAGCCCCCCCCCAAAGCCCCCAGGGATGT
AATTACGTCCCTCCCCCGCTAGGGGGCAGCAGCGAGCCGCCCGGGGCTCCGCTCCGGTCCGGCGCTCCCC
CCGCATCCCCGAGCCGGCAGCGTGCGGGGACAGCCCGGGCACGGGGAAGGTGGCACGGGATCGCTTTCCT
CTGAACGCTTCTCGCTGCTCTTTGAGCCTGCAGACACCTGGGGGGATACGGGGAAAAAGCTAACTTCTGA
GACGACAACTTTGTATAGAAAAGTTGGCTCCGAATTCGCCCTTGACAGCAGAGATCCAGTTTGGTTAATT
AATTGGCTCCGGTGCCCGTCAGTGGGCAGAGCGCACATCGCCCACAGTCCCCGAGAAGTTGTGGGGAGGG
GTCGGCAATTGAACCGGTGCCTAGAGAAGGTGGCGCGGGGTAAACTGGGAAAGTGATGTCGTGTACTGGC
TCCGCCTTTTTCCCGAGGGTGGGGGAGAACCGTATATAAGTGCAGTAGTCGCCGTGAACGTTCTTTTTCG
CAACGGGTTTGCCGCCAGAACACAGGTAAGTGCCGTGTGTGGTTCCCGCGGGCCTGGCCTCTTTACGGGT
TATGGCCCTTGCGTGCCTTGAATTACTTCCACCTGGCTGCAGTACGTGATTCTTGATCCCGAGCTTCGGG
TTGGAAGTGGGTGGGAGAGTTCGAGGCCTTGCGCTTAAGGAGCCCCTTCGCCTCGTGCTTGAGTTGAGGC
CTGGCCTGGGCGCTGGGGCCGCCGCGTGCGAATCTGGTGGCACCTTCGCGCCTGTCTCGCTGCTTTCGAT
AAGTCTCTAGCCATTTAAAATTTTTGATGACCTGCTGCGACGCTTTTTTTCTGGCAAGATAGTCTTGTAA
ATGCGGGCCAAGATCTGCACACTGGTATTTCGGTTTTTGGGGCCGCGGGCGGCGACGGGGCCCGTGCGTC
CCAGCGCACATGTTCGGCGAGGCGGGGCCTGCGAGCGCGGCCACCGAGAATCGGACGGGGGTAGTCTCAA
GCTGGCCGGCCTGCTCTGGTGCCTGGCCTCGCGCCGCCGTGTATCGCCCCGCCCTGGGCGGCAAGGCTGG
CCCGGTCGGCACCAGTTGCGTGAGCGGAAAGATGGCCGCTTCCCGGCCCTGCTGCAGGGAGCTCAAAATG
GAGGACGCGGCGCTCGGGAGAGCGGGCGGGTGAGTCACCCACACAAAGGAAAAGGGCCTTTCCGTCCTCA
GCCGTCGCTTCATGTGACTCCACGGAGTACCGGGCGCCGTCCAGGCACCTCGATTAGTTCTCGAGCTTTT
GGAGTACGTCGTCTTTAGGTTGGGGGGAGGGGTTTTATGCGATGGAGTTTCCCCACACTGAGTGGGTGGA
GACTGAAGTTAGGCCAGCTTGGCACTTGATGTAATTCTCCTTGGAATTTGCCCTTTTTGAGTTTGGATCT
TGGTTCATTCTCAAGCCTCAGACAGTGGTTCAAAGTTTTTTTCTTCCATTTCAGGTGTCGTGAGAAGGGC
GAATTCGACCCAAGTTTGTACAAAAAAGCAGGCTGGATCCAGGTGCCACCATGGTGAGCGAGCTGATTAA
GGAGAACATGCACATGAAGCTGTACATGGAGGGCACCGTGAACAACCACCACTTCAAGTGCACATCCGAG
GGCGAAGGCAAGCCCTACGAGGGCACCCAGACCATGAGAATCAAGGCGGTCGAGGGCGGCCCTCTCCCCT
TCGCCTTCGACATCCTGGCTACCAGCTTCATGTACGGCAGCAAAACCTTCATCAACCACACCCAGGGCAT
CCCCGACTTCTTTAAGCAGTCCTTCCCCGAGGGCTTCACATGGGAGAGAGTCACCACATACGAAGATGGG
GGCGTGCTGACCGCTACCCAGGACACCAGCCTCCAGGACGGCTGCCTCATCTACAACGTCAAGATCAGAG
GGGTGAACTTCCCATCCAACGGCCCTGTGATGCAGAAGAAAACACTCGGCTGGGAGGCCTCCACCGAGAC
ACTGTACCCCGCTGACGGCGGCCTGGAAGGCAGAGCCGACATGGCCCTGAAGCTCGTGGGCGGGGGCCAC
CTGATCTGCAACCTTAAGACCACATACAGATCCAAGAAACCCGCTAAGAACCTCAAGATGCCCGGCGTCT
ACTATGTGGACAGGAGACTGGAAAGAATCAAGGAGGCCGACAAAGAGACATACGTCGAGCAGCACGAGGT
GGCTGTGGCCAGATACTGCGACCTCCCTAGCAAACTGGGGCACAAACTTAATTGAGAATTCTACCACCCA
GCTTTCTTGTACAAAGTGGTACGTCTCAAGACCAGAGGTCTCTGCTTGTAGTCACAAATCCCATCCCCAG
GAACCCCAAATCCCATCCCCAGGAACCCCAAATCCCATCCCCAGGAACCCCAAATCCCATCCCCAGGAAC
CCCCAACCAGAAGAGACCTGTGCTTCACTCCTCAGGTGCAGGCTGCCTATCAGAAGGTGGTGGCTGGTGT
GGCCAATGCCCTGGCTCACAAATACCACTGAGATCTTTTTCCCTCTGCCAAAAATTATGGGGACATCATG
AAGCCCCTTGAGCATCTGACTTCTGGCTAATAAAGGAAATTTATTTTCATTGCAATAGTGTGTTGGAATT
TTTTGTGTCTCTCACTCGGAAGGACATATGGGAGGGCAAATCATTTAAAACATCAGAATGAGTATTTGGT
TTAGAGTTTGGCAACATATGCCCATATGCTGGCTGCCATGAACAAAGGTTGGCTATAAAGAGGTCATCAG
TATATGAAACAGCCCCCTGCTGTCCATTCCTTATTCCATAGAAAAGCCTTGACTTGAGGTTAGATTTTTT
TTATATTTTGTTTTGTGTTATTTTTTTCTTTAACATCCCTAAAATTTTCCTTACATGTTTTACTAGCCAG
ATTTTTCCTCCTCTCCTGACTACTCCCAGTCATAGCTGTCCCTCTTCTCTTATGGAGATCCCGAGCGGTG
CGTTTTTATGCTTGTAGTATTGTATAATGTTTTTAAGATCCAAGCTTCTGACCTCTTCTCTTCCTCCCAC
AGGGCCTCGAGACAATTGCATCGATGGTACCAGTGAAAGTCTGCAATGAATTCGAGTTGGCGCGCCTGTC
ATTCTAAATCTCTCTTTCAGCCTAAAGCTTTTTCCCCGTATCCCCCCAGGTGTCTGCAGGCTCAAAGAGC
AGCGAGAAGCGTTCAGAGGAAAGCGATCCCGTGCCACCTTCCCCGTGCCCGGGCTGTCCCCGCACGCTGC
CGGCTCGGGGATGCGGGGGGAGCGCCGGACCGGAGCGGAGCCCCGGGCGGCTCGCTGCTGCCCCCTAGCG
GGGGAGGGACGTAATTACATCCCTGGGGGCTTTGGGAGGGGGCTGTCCCCGTGAGCTCCCAGGCGCGCCT
GTCATTCTAAATCTCTCTTTCAGCCTAAAGCTTTTTCCCCGTATCCCCCCAGGTGTCTGCAGGCTCAAAG
AGCAGCGAGAAGCGTTCAGAGGAAAGCGATCCCGTGCCACCTTCCCCGTGCCCGGGCTGTCCCCGCACGC
TGCCGGCTCGGGGATGCGGGGGGAGCGCCGGACCGGAGCGGAGCCCCGGGCGGCTCGCTGCTGCCCCCTA
GCGGGGGAGGGACGTAATTACATCCCTGGGGGCTTTGGGGGGGGGCTGTCCCCGTGAGCTCCCAGGCGCG
CCAACTCGGTACCGTATCGATGTCGACGTTAACGCTAGTGATATCAACTTTGTATAGAAAAGTTGGCTCC
GAATTCGCCCTTGACAGCAGAGATCCAGTTTGGTTAATTAATTGGCTCCGGTGCCCGTCAGTGGGCAGAG
CGCACATCGCCCACAGTCCCCGAGAAGTTGTGGGGAGGGGTCGGCAATTGAACCGGTGCCTAGAGAAGGT
GGCGCGGGGTAAACTGGGAAAGTGATGTCGTGTACTGGCTCCGCCTTTTTCCCGAGGGTGGGGGAGAACC
GTATATAAGTGCAGTAGTCGCCGTGAACGTTCTTTTTCGCAACGGGTTTGCCGCCAGAACACAGGTAAGT
GCCGTGTGTGGTTCCCGCGGGCCTGGCCTCTTTACGGGTTATGGCCCTTGCGTGCCTTGAATTACTTCCA
CCTGGCTGCAGTACGTGATTCTTGATCCCGAGCTTCGGGTTGGAAGTGGGTGGGAGAGTTCGAGGCCTTG
CGCTTAAGGAGCCCCTTCGCCTCGTGCTTGAGTTGAGGCCTGGCCTGGGCGCTGGGGCCGCCGCGTGCGA
ATCTGGTGGCACCTTCGCGCCTGTCTCGCTGCTTTCGATAAGTCTCTAGCCATTTAAAATTTTTGATGAC
CTGCTGCGACGCTTTTTTTCTGGCAAGATAGTCTTGTAAATGCGGGCCAAGATCTGCACACTGGTATTTC
GGTTTTTGGGGCCGCGGGCGGCGACGGGGCCCGTGCGTCCCAGCGCACATGTTCGGCGAGGCGGGGCCTG
CGAGCGCGGCCACCGAGAATCGGACGGGGGTAGTCTCAAGCTGGCCGGCCTGCTCTGGTGCCTGGCCTCG
CGCCGCCGTGTATCGCCCCGCCCTGGGCGGCAAGGCTGGCCCGGTCGGCACCAGTTGCGTGAGCGGAAAG
ATGGCCGCTTCCCGGCCCTGCTGCAGGGAGCTCAAAATGGAGGACGCGGCGCTCGGGAGAGCGGGCGGGT
GAGTCACCCACACAAAGGAAAAGGGCCTTTCCGTCCTCAGCCGTCGCTTCATGTGACTCCACGGAGTACC
GGGCGCCGTCCAGGCACCTCGATTAGTTCTCGAGCTTTTGGAGTACGTCGTCTTTAGGTTGGGGGGAGGG
GTTTTATGCGATGGAGTTTCCCCACACTGAGTGGGTGGAGACTGAAGTTAGGCCAGCTTGGCACTTGATG
TAATTCTCCTTGGAATTTGCCCTTTTTGAGTTTGGATCTTGGTTCATTCTCAAGCCTCAGACAGTGGTTC
AAAGTTTTTTTCTTCCATTTCAGGTGTCGTGAGAAGGGCGAATTCGACCCAAGTTTGTACAAAAAAGCAG
GCTCGCCACCATGGTGAGCAAGGGCGAGGAGCTGTTCACCGGGGTGGTGCCCATCCTGGTCGAGCTGGAC
GGCGACGTAAACGGCCACAAGTTCAGCGTGAGGGGCGAGGGCGAGGGCGATGCCACCAACGGCAAGCTGA
CCCTGAAGTTCATCTGCACCACCGGCAAGCTGCCCGTGCCCTGGCCCACCCTCGTGACCACCCTGAGCCA
CGGCGTGCAGTGCTTCGCCCGCTACCCCGACCACATGAAGCAGCACGACTTCTTCAAGTCCGCCATGCCC
GAAGGCTACGTCCAGGAGCGCACCATCTTCTTCAAGGACGACGGCACCTACAAGACCCGCGCCGAGGTGA
AGTTCGAGGGCGACACCCTAGTGAACCGCATCGAGCTGAAGGGCGTCGACTTCAAGGAGGACGGCAACAT
CCTGGGGCACAAGCTGGAGTACAACTTCAACAGCCACAACATCTATATCATGGCCGTCAAGCAGAAGAAC
GGCATCAAGGTGAACTTCAAGATCCGCCACAACGTGGAGGACGGCAGCGTGCAGCTCGCCGACCACTACC
AGCAGAACACCCCCATCGGCGACGGCCCCGTGCTGCTGCCCGACAGCCACTACCTGAGCACCCAGTCCGT
GCTGAGCAAAGACCCCAACGAGAAGCGCGATCACATGGTCCTGCTGGAGTTCCGCACCGCCGCCGGGATC
ACTCTCGGCATGGACGAGCTGTACAAGTAATACCACCCAGCTTTCTTGTACAAAGTGGTACGCGTGAATT
CACTCCTCAGGTGCAGGCTGCCTATCAGAAGGTGGTGGCTGGTGTGGCCAATGCCCTGGCTCACAAATAC
CACTGAGATCTTTTTCCCTCTGCCAAAAATTATGGGGACATCATGAAGCCCCTTGAGCATCTGACTTCTG
GCTAATAAAGGAAATTTATTTTCATTGCAATAGTGTGTTGGAATTTTTTGTGTCTCTCACTCGGAAGGAC
ATATGGGAGGGCAAATCATTTAAAACATCAGAATGAGTATTTGGTTTAGAGTTTGGCAACATATGCCCAT
ATGCTGGCTGCCATGAACAAAGGTTGGCTATAAAGAGGTCATCAGTATATGAAACAGCCCCCTGCTGTCC
ATTCCTTATTCCATAGAAAAGCCTTGACTTGAGGTTAGATTTTTTTTATATTTTGTTTTGTGTTATTTTT
TTCTTTAACATCCCTAAAATTTTCCTTACATGTTTTACTAGCCAGATTTTTCCTCCTCTCCTGACTACTC
CCAGTCATAGCTGTCCCTCTTCTCTTATGGAGATCCCTCGACCTGCAGCCCAAGCTTGGCGTAATCATGG
TCATAGCTGTTTCCTGTGTGAAATTGTTATCCGCTCACAATTCCACACAACATACGAGCCGGAAGCATAA
AGTGTAAAGCCTGGGGTGCCTAATGAGTGAGCTAACTCACATTAATTGCGTTGCGCTCACTGCCCGCTTT
CCAGTCGGGAAACCTGTCGTGCCAGCGGATCGACAGTACTAAGCTTGGTCTAATACCCAATCTCTCGTCT
TATCCAGATGTTTTATACGCCTCTGGCCCGTGTCTCAAAATCTCTGATGTTACATTGCACAAGATAAAAT
AATATCATCATGAACAATAAAACTGTCTGCTTACATAAACAGTAATACAAGGGGTGTTATGAGCCATATT
CAACGGGAAACGTCGAGGCCGCGATTAAATTCCAACATGGATGCTGATTTATATGGGTATAAATGGGCTC
GCGATAATGTCGGGCAATCAGGTGCGACAATCTATCGCTTGTATGGGAAGCCCGATGCGCCAGAGTTGTT
TCTGAAACATGGCAAAGGTAGCGTTGCCAATGATGTTACAGATGAGATGGTCAGACTAAACTGGCTGACG
GAATTTATGCCTCTTCCGACCATCAAGCATTTTATCCGTACTCCTGATGATGCATGGTTACTCACCACTG
CGATCCCCGGAAAAACAGCATTCCAGGTATTAGAAGAATATCCTGATTCAGGTGAAAATATTGTTGATGC
GCTGGCAGTGTTCCTGCGCCGGTTGCATTCGATTCCTGTTTGTAATTGTCCTTTTAACAGCGATCGCGTA
TTTCGTCTCGCTCAGGCGCAATCACGAATGAATAACGGTTTGGTTGATGCGAGTGATTTTGATGACGAGC
GTAATGGCTGGCCTGTTGAACAAGTCTGGAAAGAAATGCATAAACTTTTGCCATTCTCACCGGATTCAGT
CGTCACTCATGGTGATTTCTCACTTGATAACCTTATTTTTGACGAGGGGAAATTAATAGGTTGTATTGAT
GTTGGACGAGTCGGAATCGCAGACCGATACCAGGATCTTGCCATCCTATGGAACTGCCTCGGTGAGTTTT
CTCCTTCATTACAGAAACGGCTTTTTCAAAAATATGGTATTGATAATCCTGATATGAATAAATTGCAGTT
TCATTTGATGCTCGATGAGTTTTTCTAATCAGAATTGGTTAATTGGTTGTAACACTGGCAGAGCATTACG
CTGACTTGACGGGACGGCGCAAGCTCATGACCAAAATCCCTTAACGTGAGTTACGCGTCGTTCCACTGAG
CGTCAGAGGTATCACTAGTATTACAGAGGTAAGTTATAACAGTCGCCTAACCC
