>Addgene plasmid #103372 | LSB-hsa-miR-23a-5p | depositor partial sequence | sequence record 195794 | hsa-miR-23a-5p target
AAATCCCATCCCCAGGAACCCC
