>Addgene plasmid #103372 | LSB-hsa-miR-23a-5p | addgene partial sequence | sequence record 240232 | mKate2-F 5'-ACCCGCTAAGAACCTCAAGA-3'
GGCCGACAAAGAGACATACGTCGAGCAGCACGAGGTGGCTGTGGCCAGATACTGCGACCTCCCTAGCAAA
CTGGGGCACAAACTTAATTGAGAATTCTACCACCCAGCTTTCTTGTACAAAGTGGTACGTCTCAAGACCA
GAGGTCTCTGCTTGTAGTCACAAATCCCATCCCCAGGAACCCCAAATCCCATCCCCAGGAACCCCAAATC
CCATCCCCAGGAACCCCAAATCCCATCCCCAGGAACCCCCAACCAGAAGAGACCTGTGCTTCACTCCTCA
GGTGCAGGCTGCCTATCAGAAGGTGGTGGCTGGTGTGGCCAATGCCCTGGCTCACAAATACCACTGAGAT
CTTTTTCCCTCTGCCAAAAATTATGGGGACATCATGAAGCCCCTTGAGCATCTGACTTCTGGCTAATAAA
GGAAATTTATTTTCATTGCAATAGTGTGTTGGAATTTTTTGTGTCTCTCACTCGGAA
